Addgene plasmid #198122: pNLF1-C_hCOL4A5-Nluc_S1632X
Purpose: Express hCOL4A5_S1632X in mammalian cells
Depositing lab: Jeffrey Miner. Depositing organization: Washington University in Saint Louis. Publication: NanoLuc reporters identify COL4A5 nonsense mutations susceptible to drug-induced stop codon readthrough. Omachi K, Kai H, Roberge M, Miner JH. iScience. 2022 Feb 8;25(3):103891. doi: 10.1016/j.isci.2022.103891. eCollection 2022 Mar 18. PubMed 35243249.
Backbone
  Vector backbone: pNLF1-C
  Backbone manufacturer: Promega
  Vector type: Mammalian Expression
  Selectable markers: Hygromycin
Growth in bacteria
  Bacterial resistance: Ampicillin, 100 μg/mL
  Growth temperature: 37°C
  Growth strain: DH5alpha
  Copy number: High Copy
Gene/Insert
  Gene/Insert name: COL4A5
  Species: H. sapiens (human)
  Mutation: S1632X
  Entrez Gene: COL4A5 (a.k.a. ASLN, ATS, ATS1, CA54)
  Promoter: CMV, beta-globin/IgG chimeric intron
  Tag / fusion protein: Nluc (C terminal on insert)
  Cloning method: Unknown
Terms and licenses: Academic/Nonprofit Terms; Industry Terms: Not Available to Industry
How to cite: pNLF1-C_hCOL4A5-Nluc_S1632X was a gift from Jeffrey Miner (Addgene plasmid # 198122 ; http://n2t.net/addgene:198122 ; RRID:Addgene_198122)
