[The description below was written by a language model from this plasmid's Addgene catalogue record and pLannotate feature annotations shown in this document.]
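Description:
pNLF1-C_hCOL4A5-Nluc_S1632X is a mammalian expression plasmid of about 11 kb built on the Promega pNLF1-C backbone, which is designed to place NanoLuc luciferase at the C terminus of a protein of interest. It is propagated in E. coli through a high-copy ColE1/pUC-type origin with ampicillin selection from the β-lactamase gene, and a ColE1 cer site helps keep the plasmid monomeric. For selection in mammalian cells, an SV40 enhancer/early promoter drives the hygromycin phosphotransferase gene (hph), followed by a synthetic polyadenylation signal.

The expression cassette uses the CMV immediate early enhancer and promoter followed by a β-globin/immunoglobulin chimeric intron, which generally improves transcript processing and expression; a T7 promoter also lies just upstream of the insert. The payload is human COL4A5, encoding the α5 chain of type IV collagen, a major structural component of the glomerular basement membrane, joined at its C terminus to human codon-optimized Nluc and terminated by an SV40 poly(A) signal. The insert carries the S1632X nonsense mutation, a premature stop codon near the end of the collagen coding region and upstream of the luciferase. In this arrangement, normal termination at the mutant codon should yield a truncated protein lacking NanoLuc, whereas translational readthrough would extend into the luciferase and produce a luminescent signal. Consistent with the associated publication on NanoLuc reporters for COL4A5 nonsense mutations, the construct serves to express this mutant in mammalian cells and to assess how susceptible the S1632X stop codon is to drug-induced readthrough. Several short annotated fragments (SET1, T7 terminator, large T antigen, M13 ori, bom, tnpA) appear to be backbone remnants or partial matches rather than functional elements.
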