Features (pLannotate 1.2.2; 20 found; start..end, strand, type, name):
    137..514     +  enhancer       CMV enhancer: human cytomegalovirus immediate early enhancer
    516..715     +  promoter       CMV promoter: human cytomegalovirus (CMV) immediate early promoter
    854..986     +  intron         chimeric intron: chimera between introns from human β-globin and immunoglobulin heavy chain genes
   1030..1048    +  promoter       T7 promoter: promoter for bacteriophage T7 RNA polymerase
   1067..6139    +  CDS            COL4A5: CO4A5_HUMAN - Experimental evidence at protein level: Swiss-Prot protein existence level 1. Type IV collagen is the major structural component of glomerular basement membranes (GBM), forming a 'chicken-wire' meshwork together with laminins, proteoglycans and entactin/nidogen. From Homo sapiens (Human).
   6152..6664    +  CDS            Nluc: NanoLuc® luciferase human codon-optimized
   6697..6746    +  CDS            SET1 (fragment): solubility-enhancement tag derived from T7 phage gene 10B
   6754..6773    +  terminator     T7 terminator (fragment): transcription terminator for bacteriophage T7 RNA polymerase
   6795..6916    -  polyA_signal   SV40 poly(A) signal: SV40 polyadenylation signal
   6939..7007    -  CDS            large T antigen (fragment): large T antigen from SV40 (simian virus 40)
   7012..7044    +  rep_origin     M13 ori (fragment): M13 bacteriophage origin of replication; arrow indicates direction of (+) strand synthesis
   7045..7096    -  misc_feature   bom (fragment): basis of mobility region from pBR322
   7161..7518    +  promoter       SV40 promoter: SV40 enhancer and early promoter
   7549..8571    +  CDS            hph: KHYB_ECOLX - Experimental evidence at protein level: Swiss-Prot protein existence level 1. The aminoglycoside phosphotransferases achieve inactivation of their antibiotic substrates by phosphorylation. Only phosphorylates hygromycin and closely related compounds such as demethyl analogs and destomycin. From Escherichia coli.
   8610..8658    +  polyA_signal   poly(A) signal: synthetic polyadenylation signal
   8679..8771    -  CDS            tnpA (fragment): TN5P_ECOLX - Also known as tnp. Experimental evidence at protein level: Swiss-Prot protein existence level 1. Mediates transposition of transposon Tn5 by a 'cut and paste' mechanism. First, the monomeric transposase binds the 19 bp inverted DNA repeats flanking the transposon. Then, dimerization of the DNA- bound transposase creates a synaptic DNA complex. After nicking of the first DNA strand, excision of the transposon proceeds through a series of intermediates. The transposase then mediates the insertion of the transposon at a new site by strand transfer. The activity of the wild- type tran
   8814..8918    +  promoter       AmpR promoter: bla
   8919..9779    +  CDS            AmpR: β-lactamase; bla; confers resistance to ampicillin, carbenicillin, and related antibiotics
   9937..10525   -  rep_origin     ori: high-copy-number ColE1/pMB1/pBR322/pUC origin of replication
  10641..10924   +  misc_feature   cer region: ColE1-derived recombination site that helps to maintain plasmids as monomers
>Addgene plasmid #198122 | pNLF1-C_hCOL4A5-Nluc_S1632X | addgene full sequence | sequence record 389655 | Addgene NGS Result
ATATTGGCCATTAGCCATATTATTCATTGGTTATATAGCATAAATCAATATTGGCTATTGGCCATTGCAT
ACGTTGTATCTATATCATAATATGTACATTTATATTGGCTCATGTCCAATATGACCGCCATGTTGGCATT
GATTATTGACTAGTTATTAATAGTAATCAATTACGGGGTCATTAGTTCATAGCCCATATATGGAGTTCCG
CGTTACATAACTTACGGTAAATGGCCCGCCTGGCTGACCGCCCAACGACCCCCGCCCATTGACGTCAATA
ATGACGTATGTTCCCATAGTAACGCCAATAGGGACTTTCCATTGACGTCAATGGGTGGAGTATTTACGGT
AAACTGCCCACTTGGCAGTACATCAAGTGTATCATATGCCAAGTCCGCCCCCTATTGACGTCAATGACGG
TAAATGGCCCGCCTGGCATTATGCCCAGTACATGACCTTACGGGACTTTCCTACTTGGCAGTACATCTAC
GTATTAGTCATCGCTATTACCATGGTGATGCGGTTTTGGCAGTACACCAATGGGCGTGGATAGCGGTTTG
ACTCACGGGGATTTCCAAGTCTCCACCCCATTGACGTCAATGGGAGTTTGTTTTGGCACCAAAATCAACG
GGACTTTCCAAAATGTCGTAATAACCCCGCCCCGTTGACGCAAATGGGCGGTAGGCGTGTACGGTGGGAG
GTCTATATAAGCAGAGCTGGTTTAGTGAACCGTCAGATCACTAGAAGCTTTATTGCGGTAGTTTATCACA
GTTAAATTGCTAACGCAGTCAGTGCTTCTGACACAACAGTCTCGAACTTAAGCTGCAGAAGTTGGTCGTG
AGGCACTGGGCAGGTAAGTATCAAGGTTACAAGACAGGTTTAAGGAGACCAATAGAAACTGGGCTTGTCG
AGACAGAGAAGACTCTTGCGTTTCTGATAGGCACCTATTGGTCTTACTGACATCCACTTTGCCTTTCTCT
CCACAGGTGTCCACTCCCAGTTCAATTACAGCTCTTAAGGCTAGAGTATTAATACGACTCACTATAGGGC
TAGCAAAGCGATCGCCATGAAACTGCGTGGAGTCAGCCTGGCTGCCGGCTTGTTCTTACTGGCCCTGAGT
CTTTGGGGGCAGCCTGCAGAGGCTGCGGCTTGCTATGGGTGTTCTCCAGGATCAAAGTGTGACTGCAGTG
GCATAAAAGGGGAAAAGGGAGAGAGAGGGTTTCCAGGTTTGGAAGGACACCCAGGATTGCCTGGATTTCC
AGGTCCAGAAGGGCCTCCGGGGCCTCGGGGACAAAAGGGTGATGATGGAATTCCAGGGCCACCAGGACCA
AAAGGAATCAGAGGTCCTCCTGGACTTCCTGGATTTCCAGGGACACCAGGTCTTCCTGGAATGCCAGGCC
ACGATGGGGCCCCAGGACCTCAAGGTATTCCCGGATGCAATGGAACCAAGGGAGAACGTGGATTTCCAGG
CAGTCCCGGTTTTCCTGGTTTACAGGGTCCTCCAGGACCCCCTGGGATCCCAGGTATGAAGGGTGAACCA
GGTAGTATAATTATGTCATCACTGCCAGGACCAAAGGGTAATCCAGGATATCCAGGTCCTCCTGGAATAC
AAGGCCTACCTGGTCCCACTGGTATACCAGGGCCAATTGGTCCCCCAGGACCACCAGGTTTGATGGGCCC
TCCTGGTCCACCAGGACTTCCAGGACCTAAGGGGAATATGGGCTTAAATTTCCAGGGACCCAAAGGTGAA
AAAGGTGAGCAAGGTCTTCAGGGCCCACCTGGGCCACCTGGGCAGATCAGTGAACAGAAAAGACCAATTG
ATGTAGAGTTTCAGAAAGGAGATCAGGGACTTCCTGGTGACCGAGGGCCTCCTGGACCTCCAGGGATACG
TGGTCCTCCAGGTCCCCCAGGTGGTGAGAAAGGTGAGAAGGGTGAGCAAGGAGAGCCAGGCAAAAGAGGT
AAACCAGGCAAAGATGGAGAAAATGGCCAACCAGGAATTCCTGGTTTGCCTGGTGATCCTGGTTACCCTG
GTGAACCCGGAAGGGATGGTGAAAAGGGCCAAAAAGGTGACACTGGCCCACCTGGACCTCCTGGACTTGT
AATTCCTAGACCTGGGACTGGTATAACTATAGGAGAAAAAGGAAACATTGGGTTGCCTGGGTTGCCTGGA
GAAAAAGGAGAGCGAGGATTTCCTGGAATACAGGGTCCACCTGGCCTTCCTGGACCTCCAGGGGCTGCAG
TTATGGGTCCTCCTGGCCCTCCTGGATTTCCTGGAGAAAGGGGTCAGAAAGGTGATGAAGGACCACCTGG
AATTTCCATTCCTGGACCTCCTGGACTTGACGGACAGCCTGGGGCTCCTGGGCTTCCAGGGCCTCCTGGC
CCTGCTGGCCCTCACATTCCTCCTAGTGATGAGATATGTGAACCAGGCCCTCCAGGCCCCCCAGGATCTC
CAGGTGATAAAGGACTCCAAGGAGAACAAGGAGTGAAAGGTGACAAAGGTGACACTTGCTTCAACTGCAT
TGGAACTGGTATTTCAGGGCCTCCAGGTCAACCTGGTTTGCCAGGTCTCCCAGGTCCTCCAGGATCTCTT
GGTTTCCCTGGACAGAAAGGGGAAAAAGGACAAGCTGGTGCAACTGGTCCCAAAGGATTACCAGGCATTC
CAGGAGCTCCAGGTGCTCCAGGCTTTCCTGGATCTAAAGGTGAACCTGGTGATATCCTCACTTTTCCAGG
AATGAAGGGTGACAAAGGAGAGTTGGGTTCCCCTGGAGCTCCAGGGCTTCCTGGTTTACCTGGCACTCCT
GGACAGGATGGATTGCCAGGGCTTCCTGGCCCGAAAGGAGAGCCTGGTGGAATTACTTTTAAGGGTGAAA
GAGGTCCCCCTGGGAACCCAGGTTTACCAGGCCTCCCAGGGAATATAGGGCCTATGGGTCCCCCTGGTTT
CGGCCCTCCAGGCCCAGTAGGTGAAAAAGGCATACAAGGTGTGGCAGGAAATCCAGGCCAGCCAGGAATA
CCAGGTCCTAAAGGGGATCCAGGTCAGACTATAACCCAGCCGGGGAAGCCTGGCTTGCCTGGTAACCCAG
GCAGAGATGGTGATGTAGGTCTTCCAGGTGACCCTGGACTTCCAGGGCAACCAGGCTTGCCAGGGATACC
TGGTAGCAAAGGAGAACCAGGTATCCCTGGAATTGGGCTTCCTGGACCACCTGGTCCCAAAGGCTTTCCT
GGAATTCCAGGACCTCCAGGAGCACCTGGGACACCTGGAAGAATTGGTCTAGAAGGCCCTCCTGGGCCAC
CCGGCTTTCCAGGACCAAAGGGTGAACCAGGATTTGCATTACCTGGGCCACCTGGGCCACCAGGACTTCC
AGGTTTCAAAGGAGCACTTGGTCCAAAAGGTGATCGTGGTTTCCCAGGACCTCCGGGTCCTCCAGGACGC
ACTGGCTTAGATGGGCTCCCTGGACCAAAAGGTGATGTTGGACCAAATGGACAACCTGGACCAATGGGAC
CTCCTGGGCTGCCAGGAATAGGTGTTCAGGGACCACCAGGACCACCAGGGATTCCTGGGCCAATAGGTCA
ACCTGGTTTACATGGAATACCAGGAGAGAAGGGGGATCCAGGACCTCCTGGACTTGATGTTCCAGGACCC
CCAGGTGAAAGAGGCAGTCCAGGGATCCCCGGAGCACCTGGTCCTATAGGACCTCCAGGATCACCAGGGC
TTCCAGGAAAAGCAGGTGCCTCTGGATTTCCAGGTACCAAAGGTGAAATGGGTATGATGGGACCTCCAGG
CCCACCAGGACCTTTGGGAATTCCTGGCAGGAGTGGTGTACCTGGTCTTAAAGGTGATGATGGCTTGCAG
GGTCAGCCAGGACTTCCTGGCCCTACAGGAGAAAAAGGTAGTAAAGGAGAGCCTGGCCTTCCAGGCCCTC
CTGGACCAATGGATCCAAATCTTCTGGGCTCAAAAGGAGAGAAGGGGGAACCTGGCTTACCAGGTATACC
TGGAGTTTCAGGGCCAAAAGGTTATCAGGGTTTGCCTGGAGACCCAGGGCAACCTGGACTGAGTGGACAA
CCTGGATTACCAGGACCACCAGGTCCCAAAGGTAACCCTGGTCTCCCTGGACAGCCAGGTCTTATAGGAC
CTCCTGGACTTAAAGGAACCATCGGTGATATGGGTTTTCCAGGGCCTCAGGGTGTGGAAGGGCCTCCTGG
ACCTTCTGGAGTTCCTGGACAACCTGGCTCCCCAGGATTACCTGGACAGAAAGGCGACAAAGGTGATCCT
GGTATTTCAAGCATTGGTCTTCCAGGTCTTCCTGGTCCAAAGGGTGAGCCTGGTCTGCCTGGATACCCAG
GGAACCCTGGTATCAAAGGTTCTGTGGGAGATCCTGGTTTGCCCGGATTACCAGGAACCCCTGGAGCAAA
AGGACAACCAGGCCTTCCTGGATTCCCAGGAACCCCAGGCCCTCCTGGACCAAAAGGTATTAGTGGCCCT
CCTGGGAACCCCGGCCTTCCAGGAGAACCTGGTCCTGTAGGTGGTGGAGGTCATCCTGGGCAACCAGGGC
CTCCAGGCGAAAAAGGCAAACCCGGTCAAGATGGTATTCCTGGACCAGCTGGACAGAAGGGTGAACCAGG
TCAACCAGGCTTTGGAAACCCAGGACCGCCTGGACTTCCAGGACTTTCTGGCCAAAAGGGTGATGGAGGA
TTACCTGGGATTCCAGGAAATCCTGGCCTTCCAGGTCCAAAGGGCGAACCAGGCTTTCACGGTTTCCCTG
GTGTGCAGGGTCCCCCAGGCCCTCCTGGTTCTCCGGGTCCAGCTCTGGAAGGACCTAAAGGCAACCCTGG
GCCCCAAGGTCCTCCTGGGAGACCAGGTCCTACAGGTTTTCAAGGTCTACCAGGTCCAGAAGGTCCTCCA
GGTCTCCCTGGAAATGGAGGTATTAAAGGAGAGAAGGGAAATCCAGGCCAACCTGGGCTACCTGGCTTGC
CTGGTTTGAAAGGAGATCAAGGACCACCAGGACTCCAGGGTAATCCTGGCCGGCCGGGTCTCAATGGAAT
GAAAGGAGATCCTGGTCTCCCTGGTGTTCCAGGATTCCCAGGCATGAAAGGACCCAGTGGAGTACCTGGA
TCAGCTGGCCCTGAGGGGGAACCGGGACTTATTGGTCCTCCAGGTCCTCCTGGATTACCTGGTCCTTCAG
GACAGAGTATCATAATTAAAGGAGATGCTGGTCCTCCAGGAATCCCTGGCCAGCCTGGGCTAAAGGGTCT
ACCAGGACCCCAAGGACCTCAAGGCTTACCAGGTCCAACTGGCCCTCCAGGAGATCCTGGACGCAATGGA
CTCCCTGGCTTTGATGGTGCAGGAGGGCGCAAAGGAGACCCAGGTCTGCCAGGACAGCCAGGTACCCGTG
GTTTGGATGGTCCCCCTGGTCCAGATGGATTGCAAGGTCCCCCAGGTCCCCCTGGAACCTCCTCTGTTGC
ACATGGATTTCTTATTACACGCCACAGCCAGACAACGGATGCACCACAATGCCCACAGGGAACACTTCAG
GTCTATGAAGGCTTTTCTCTCCTGTATGTACAAGGAAATAAAAGAGCCCACGGTCAAGACTTGGGGACGG
CTGGCAGCTGCCTTCGTCGCTTTAGTACCATGCCTTTCATGTTCTGCAACATCAATAATGTTTGCAACTT
TGCTTCAAGAAATGACTATTCTTACTGGCTCTCTACCCCAGAGCCCATGCCAATGAGCATGCAACCCCTA
AAGGGCCAGAGCATCCAGCCATTCATTAGTCGATGTGCAGTATGTGAAGCTCCAGCTGTGGTGATCGCAG
TTCACAGTCAGACGATCCAGATTCCCCATTGTCCTCAGGGATGGGATTCTCTGTGGATTGGTTATTCCTT
CATGATGCATACAAGTGCAGGGGCAGAAGGCTCAGGTCAAGCCCTAGCCTCCCCTGGTTCCTGCTTGGAA
GAGTTTCGTTGAGCTCCCTTCATCGAATGTCATGGGAGGGGTACCTGTAACTACTATGCCAACTCCTACA
GCTTTTGGCTGGCAACTGTAGATGTGTCAGACATGTTCAGTAAACCTCAGTCAGAAACGCTGAAAGCAGG
AGACTTGAGGACACGAATTAGCCGATGTCAAGTGTGCATGAAGAGGACATTCTCGAGCGGCGTCTTCACA
CTCGAAGATTTCGTTGGGGACTGGCGACAGACAGCCGGCTACAACCTGGACCAAGTCCTTGAACAGGGAG
GTGTGTCCAGTTTGTTTCAGAATCTCGGGGTGTCCGTAACTCCGATCCAAAGGATTGTCCTGAGCGGTGA
AAATGGGCTGAAGATCGACATCCATGTCATCATCCCGTATGAAGGTCTGAGCGGCGACCAAATGGGCCAG
ATCGAAAAAATTTTTAAGGTGGTGTACCCTGTGGATGATCATCACTTTAAGGTGATCCTGCACTATGGCA
CACTGGTAATCGACGGGGTTACGCCGAACATGATCGACTATTTCGGACGGCCGTATGAAGGCATCGCCGT
GTTCGACGGCAAAAAGATCACTGTAACAGGGACCCTGTGGAACGGCAACAAAATTATCGACGAGCGCCTG
ATCAACCCCGACGGCTCCCTGCTGTTCCGAGTAACCATCAACGGAGTGACCGGCTGGCGGCTGTGCGAAC
GCATTCTGGCGTAAGGCCGCGACTCTAGGGCATGCAAGCTGATCCGGCTGCTAACAAAGCCCGAAAGGAA
GCTGAGTTGGCTGCTGCCACCGCTGAGCAATAACTAGCATAACCCCTTGGGGCGGCCGCTTCGAGCAGAC
ATGATAAGATACATTGATGAGTTTGGACAAACCACAACTAGAATGCAGTGAAAAAAATGCTTTATTTGTG
AAATTTGTGATGCTATTGCTTTATTTGTAACCATTATAAGCTGCAATAAACAAGTTAACAACAACAATTG
CATTCATTTTATGTTTCAGGTTCAGGGGGAGATGTGGGAGGTTTTTTTAAGCAAGTAAAACCTCTACAAA
TGTGGTAAAATCGAATTTTAACAAAATATTAACGCTTACAATTTCCTGATGCGGTATTTTCTCCTTACGC
ATCTGTGCGGTATTTCACACCGCATACGCGGATCTGCGCAGCACCATGGCCTGAAATAACCTCTGAAAGA
GGAACTTGGTTAGGTACCTTCTGAGGCGGAAAGAACCAGCTGTGGAATGTGTGTCAGTTAGGGTGTGGAA
AGTCCCCAGGCTCCCCAGCAGGCAGAAGTATGCAAAGCATGCATCTCAATTAGTCAGCAACCAGGTGTGG
AAAGTCCCCAGGCTCCCCAGCAGGCAGAAGTATGCAAAGCATGCATCTCAATTAGTCAGCAACCATAGTC
CCGCCCCTAACTCCGCCCATCCCGCCCCTAACTCCGCCCAGTTCCGCCCATTCTCCGCCCCATGGCTGAC
TAATTTTTTTTATTTATGCAGAGGCCGAGGCCGCCTCGGCCTCTGAGCTATTCCAGAAGTAGTGAGGAGG
CTTTTTTGGAGGCCTAGGCTTTTGCAAAAAGCTCGATTCTTCTGACACTAGCGCCACCATGAAGAAGCCC
GAACTCACCGCTACCAGCGTTGAAAAATTTCTCATCGAGAAGTTCGACAGTGTGAGCGACCTGATGCAGT
TGTCGGAGGGCGAAGAGAGCCGAGCCTTCAGCTTCGATGTCGGCGGACGCGGCTATGTACTGCGGGTGAA
TAGCTGCGCTGATGGCTTCTACAAAGACCGCTACGTGTACCGCCACTTCGCCAGCGCTGCACTACCCATC
CCCGAAGTGTTGGACATCGGCGAGTTCAGCGAGAGCCTGACATACTGCATCAGTAGACGCGCCCAAGGCG
TTACTCTCCAAGACCTCCCCGAAACAGAGCTGCCTGCTGTGTTACAGCCTGTCGCCGAAGCTATGGATGC
TATTGCCGCCGCCGACCTCAGTCAAACCAGCGGCTTCGGCCCATTCGGGCCCCAAGGCATCGGCCAGTAC
ACAACCTGGCGGGATTTCATTTGCGCCATTGCTGATCCCCATGTCTACCACTGGCAGACCGTGATGGACG
ACACCGTGTCCGCCAGCGTAGCTCAAGCCCTGGACGAACTGATGCTGTGGGCCGAAGACTGTCCCGAGGT
GCGCCACCTCGTCCATGCCGACTTCGGCAGCAACAACGTCCTGACCGACAACGGCCGCATCACCGCCGTA
ATCGACTGGTCCGAAGCTATGTTCGGGGACAGTCAGTACGAGGTGGCCAACATCTTCTTCTGGCGGCCCT
GGCTGGCTTGCATGGAGCAGCAGACTCGCTACTTCGAGCGCCGGCATCCCGAGCTGGCCGGCAGCCCTCG
TCTGCGAGCCTACATGCTGCGCATCGGCCTGGATCAGCTCTACCAGAGCCTCGTGGACGGCAACTTCGAC
GATGCTGCCTGGGCTCAAGGCCGCTGCGATGCCATCGTCCGCAGCGGGGCCGGCACCGTCGGTCGCACAC
AAATCGCTCGCCGGAGCGCAGCCGTATGGACCGACGGCTGCGTCGAGGTGCTGGCCGACAGCGGCAACCG
CCGGCCCAGTACACGACCGCGCGCTAAGGAGGTAGGTCGAGTTTAGACTCTAGCCATCACGATGGCCGCA
ATAAAATATCTTTATTTTCATTACATCTGTGTGTTGGTTTTTTGTGTGAATCGATAGCGATAAGGATCCT
CTTTGCGCTTGCGTTTTCCCTTGTCCAGATAGCCCAGTAGCTGACATTCATCCGGGGTCAGCACCGTTTC
TGCGGACTGGCTTTCTACGTAATGGTTTCTTAGACGTCAGGTGGCACTTTTCGGGGAAATGTGCGCGGAA
CCCCTATTTGTTTATTTTTCTAAATACATTCAAATATGTATCCGCTCATGAGACAATAACCCTGATAAAT
GCTTCAATAATATTGAAAAAGGAAGAGTATGAGTATTCAACATTTCCGTGTCGCCCTTATTCCCTTTTTT
GCGGCATTTTGCCTTCCTGTTTTTGCTCACCCAGAAACGCTGGTGAAAGTAAAAGATGCTGAAGATCAGT
TGGGTGCACGAGTGGGTTACATCGAACTGGATCTCAACAGCGGTAAGATCCTTGAGAGTTTTCGCCCCGA
AGAACGTTTTCCAATGATGAGCACTTTCAAAGTTCTGCTATGTGGCGCGGTATTATCCCGTATTGACGCC
GGGCAAGAGCAACTCGGTCGCCGCATACACTATTCTCAGAATGACTTGGTTGAGTACTCACCAGTCACAG
AAAAGCATCTTACGGATGGCATGACAGTAAGAGAATTATGCAGTGCTGCCATAACCATGAGTGATAACAC
TGCGGCCAACTTACTTCTGACAACTATCGGAGGACCGAAGGAGCTAACCGCTTTTTTGCACAACATGGGG
GATCATGTAACTCGCCTTGATCGTTGGGAACCGGAGCTGAATGAAGCCATACCAAACGACGAGCGTGACA
CCACGATGCCTGTAGCAATGGCAACAACGTTGCGCAAACTATTAACTGGCGAACTACTTACTCTAGCTTC
CCGGCAACAATTAATAGACTGGATGGAGGCGGATAAAGTTGCAGGACCACTTCTGCGCTCGGCCCTTCCG
GCTGGCTGGTTTATTGCTGATAAATCTGGAGCCGGTGAGCGTGGGTCTCGCGGTATCATTGCAGCACTGG
GGCCAGATGGTAAGCCCTCCCGTATCGTAGTTATCTACACGACGGGGAGTCAGGCAACTATGGATGAACG
AAATAGACAGATCGCTGAGATAGGTGCCTCACTGATTAAGCATTGGTAATTCGAAATGACCGACCAAGCG
ACGCCCAACCGGTATCAGCTCACTCAAAGGCGGTAATACGGTTATCCACAGAATCAGGGGATAACGCAGG
AAAGAACATGTGAGCAAAAGGCCAGCAAAAGGCCAGGAACCGTAAAAAGGCCGCGTTGCTGGCGTTTTTC
CATAGGCTCCGCCCCCCTGACGAGCATCACAAAAATCGACGCTCAAGTCAGAGGTGGCGAAACCCGACAG
GACTATAAAGATACCAGGCGTTTCCCCCTGGAAGCTCCCTCGTGCGCTCTCCTGTTCCGACCCTGCCGCT
TACCGGATACCTGTCCGCCTTTCTCCCTTCGGGAAGCGTGGCGCTTTCTCATAGCTCACGCTGTAGGTAT
CTCAGTTCGGTGTAGGTCGTTCGCTCCAAGCTGGGCTGTGTGCACGAACCCCCCGTTCAGCCCGACCGCT
GCGCCTTATCCGGTAACTATCGTCTTGAGTCCAACCCGGTAAGACACGACTTATCGCCACTGGCAGCAGC
CACTGGTAACAGGATTAGCAGAGCGAGGTATGTAGGCGGTGCTACAGAGTTCTTGAAGTGGTGGCCTAAC
TACGGCTACACTAGAAGGACAGTATTTGGTATCTGCGCTCTGCTGAAGCCAGTTACCTTCGGAAAAAGAG
TTGGTAGCTCTTGATCCGGCAAACAAACCACCGCTGGTAGCGGTGGTTTTTTTGTTTGCAAGCAGCAGAT
TACGCGCAGAAAAAAAGGATTTCAAGAAGATCCTTTGATCTTTTCTACGGGGTCTGACGCTCAGTGGAAC
GAAAACTCACGTTAAGGGATTTTGGTCATGAGATTATCAAAAAGGATCTTCACCTAGATCCTTTTATAGT
CCGGAAATACAGGAACGCACGCTGGATGGCCCTTCGCTGGGATGGTGAAACCATGAAAAATGGCAGCTTC
AGTGGATTAAGTGGGGGTAATGTGGCCTGTACCCTCTGGTTGCATAGGTATTCATACGGTTAAAATTTAT
CAGGCGCGATTGCGGCAGTTTTTCGGGTGGTTTGTTGCCATTTTTACCTGTCTGCTGCCGTGATCGCGCT
GAACGCGTTTTAGCGGTGCGTACAATTAAGGGATTATGGTAAATCCACTTACTGTCTGCCCTCGTAGCCA
TCGAGATAAACCGCAGTACTCCGGCCACGATGCGTCCGGCGTAGAGGATCGAGATCTTCA
